Addgene plasmid #103607: LSB-hsa-miR-519a-5p
Purpose: Used to sense miRNA activity using fluorescence based tools. hsa-miR-519a-5p target in 3' UTR of of mKate. miRNA activity can be measured by the repression of mKate2 relative to EBFP2 fluorescent proteins . Plasmid is inherently unstable; please see Depositor Comments
Depositing lab: Ron Weiss. Depositing organization: Massachusetts Institute of Technology. Publication: A mixed antagonistic/synergistic miRNA repression model enables accurate predictions of multi-input miRNA sensor activity. Gam JJ, Babb J, Weiss R. Nat Commun. 2018 Jun 22;9(1):2430. doi: 10.1038/s41467-018-04575-0. PubMed 29934631.
Backbone
  Vector backbone: Low Sensor Backbone (LSB)
  Vector type: Mammalian Expression, Synthetic Biology
Growth in bacteria
  Bacterial resistance: Ampicillin and Kanamycin, 100 & 50 μg/mL
  Growth temperature: 30°C
  Growth strain: NEB Stable
  Copy number: High Copy
Gene/Insert
  Gene/Insert name: hsa-miR-519a-5p target
  Species: H. sapiens (human)
  Promoter: EF-1a
  Cloning method: Gibson Cloning
Terms and licenses: Academic/Nonprofit Terms; Industry Terms: Not Available to Industry
Depositor comments: Please note that this plasmid is inherently unstable due to a repeating poly A element. We recommend performing a diagnostic digest on multiple colonies upon receipt. The depositors would like to note the presence of several discrepancies between the depositor sequence and physical plasmid sequence. In particular, the sequences upstream and downstream of the puromycin coding region have 10 bp insertions which do not affect the ability to perform puromycin selection. The sequences for those regions within the physical plasmids are as follows: Upstream of Puro: GAATTCGACCGCCTGTCTCAAGGTGCCACC; Downstream of Puro: GCTTTGAGACTACGCGTGAATTCACTCCTC. Please contact if you are interested in this plasmid prior to placing an order.
How to cite: LSB-hsa-miR-519a-5p was a gift from Ron Weiss (Addgene plasmid # 103607 ; http://n2t.net/addgene:103607 ; RRID:Addgene_103607)
