[The description below was written by a language model from this plasmid's Addgene catalogue record and pLannotate feature annotations shown in this document.]
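Description:
LSB-hsa-miR-519a-5p is a mammalian expression and synthetic biology plasmid of about 11 kb, built on the Low Sensor Backbone (LSB) to report the activity of the human microRNA miR-519a-5p by fluorescence. It replicates in E. coli from a high-copy ColE1/pUC-type origin and carries both a β-lactamase gene (ampicillin) and an aph(3')-Ia gene (kanamycin), with both antibiotics listed for selection. A puromycin N-acetyltransferase gene followed by a rabbit β-globin polyadenylation signal is also present for selection in mammalian cells, although the feature table does not annotate a promoter directly upstream of it.

The payload consists of two parallel transcription units with the same architecture: the human EF-1α core promoter with its intron A, a fluorescent protein coding sequence, and a β-globin 3' region with poly(A) signal. Each unit is flanked by attB4, attB1 and attB2 scars, which suggest Gateway-style assembly of the units, while the catalogue lists Gibson cloning for the insert. The first unit expresses the red protein mKate2, and according to the record the miR-519a-5p target lies in its 3' UTR. That site is not separately annotated, but it presumably falls in the gap between attB2 and the β-globin sequence. The second unit expresses EBFP2 without a target and serves as an internal reference for delivery and expression. When the microRNA is active in transfected cells, mKate2 output is repressed relative to EBFP2, so the red-to-blue ratio measures miRNA activity.

The depositor notes that the repeated poly(A) elements make the plasmid inherently unstable. The depositor also notes that the physical plasmid differs from the deposited sequence by short insertions flanking the puromycin coding region, which do not affect puromycin selection.
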