Features (pLannotate 1.2.2; 28 found; start..end, strand, type, name):
     87..675     -  rep_origin     ori: high-copy-number ColE1/pMB1/pBR322/pUC origin of replication
    846..1706    -  CDS            AmpR: β-lactamase; bla; confers resistance to ampicillin, carbenicillin, and related antibiotics
   1707..1778    -  promoter       AmpR promoter: bla
   1857..2456    +  CDS            PuroR: puromycin N-acetyltransferase; pac from Streptomyces alboniger; confers resistance to puromycin
   2461..2541    +  CDS            HBB (fragment): HBB_PONPY - Experimental evidence at transcript level: Swiss-Prot protein existence level 2. Involved in oxygen transport from the lung to the various peripheral tissues. From Pongo pygmaeus (Bornean orangutan).
   2612..2667    +  polyA_signal   β-globin poly(A) signal: rabbit β-globin polyadenylation signal (Gil and Proudfoot, 1987)
   3646..3666    +  protein_bind   attB4: mutant version of attB; core recombination site for the Gateway® BP reaction BP Clonase™
   3734..3945    +  promoter       EF-1α core promoter: core promoter for human elongation factor EF-1α
   3946..4884    +  intron         EF-1α intron A: intron upstream of the start codon of human EF-1α
   4911..4931    +  protein_bind   attB1: mutant version of attB; core recombination site for the Gateway® BP reaction BP Clonase™
   4951..5646    +  CDS            mKate2: mKate2 is a basic (constitutively fluorescent) red fluorescent protein published in 2009, derived from Entacmaea quadricolor. It is reported to be a rapidly-maturing monomer with moderate acid sensitivity.
   5666..5690    -  protein_bind   attB2: mutant version of attB; recombination site for the Gateway® BP reaction BP Clonase™
   5834..5908    +  CDS            HBB (fragment): HBB_PONPY - Experimental evidence at transcript level: Swiss-Prot protein existence level 2. Involved in oxygen transport from the lung to the various peripheral tissues. From Pongo pygmaeus (Bornean orangutan).
   5979..6034    +  polyA_signal   β-globin poly(A) signal: rabbit β-globin polyadenylation signal (Gil and Proudfoot, 1987)
   6418..6443    +  misc_feature   SA: splice acceptor site
   7115..7135    +  protein_bind   attB4: mutant version of attB; core recombination site for the Gateway® BP reaction BP Clonase™
   7203..7414    +  promoter       EF-1α core promoter: core promoter for human elongation factor EF-1α
   7415..8353    +  intron         EF-1α intron A: intron upstream of the start codon of human EF-1α
   8380..8400    +  protein_bind   attB1: mutant version of attB; core recombination site for the Gateway® BP reaction BP Clonase™
   8411..9127    +  CDS            EBFP2: EBFP2 is a basic (constitutively fluorescent) blue fluorescent protein published in 2007, derived from Aequorea victoria. It is reported to be a rapidly-maturing monomer with moderate acid sensitivity.
   9135..9159    -  protein_bind   attB2: mutant version of attB; recombination site for the Gateway® BP reaction BP Clonase™
   9163..9243    +  CDS            HBB (fragment): HBB_PONPY - Experimental evidence at transcript level: Swiss-Prot protein existence level 2. Involved in oxygen transport from the lung to the various peripheral tissues. From Pongo pygmaeus (Bornean orangutan).
   9314..9369    +  polyA_signal   β-globin poly(A) signal: rabbit β-globin polyadenylation signal (Gil and Proudfoot, 1987)
   9752..9774    -  protein_bind   lac operator (fragment): The lac repressor binds to the lac operator to inhibit transcription in E. coli. This inhibition can be relieved by adding lactose or isopropyl-β-D-thiogalactopyranoside (IPTG). lac repressor encoded by lacI
   9778..9808    -  promoter       lac promoter: promoter for the E. coli lac operon
   9823..9844    -  protein_bind   CAP binding site: CAP binding activates transcription in the presence of cAMP. E. coli catabolite activator protein
   9857..9896    -  CDS            lacI (fragment): lac repressor; lacI; The lac repressor binds to the lac operator to inhibit transcription in E. coli. This inhibition can be relieved by adding lactose or isopropyl-β-D-thiogalactopyranoside (IPTG).
  10069..10878   +  CDS            KanR: aminoglycoside phosphotransferase; aph(3')-Ia; confers resistance to kanamycin in bacteria or G418 (Geneticin®) in eukaryotes
>Addgene plasmid #103607 | LSB-hsa-miR-519a-5p | depositor full sequence | sequence record 196262 | Full Sequence
AATTGAGGGGATAACGCAGGAAAGAACATGTGAGCAAAAGGCCAGCAAAAGGCCAGGAACCGTAAAAAGG
CCGCGTTGCTGGCGTTTTTCCATAGGCTCCGCCCCCCTGACGAGCATCACAAAAATCGACGCTCAAGTCA
GAGGTGGCGAAACCCGACAGGACTATAAAGATACCAGGCGTTTCCCCCTGGAAGCTCCCTCGTGCGCTCT
CCTGTTCCGACCCTGCCGCTTACCGGATACCTGTCCGCCTTTCTCCCTTCGGGAAGCGTGGCGCTTTCTC
ATAGCTCACGCTGTAGGTATCTCAGTTCGGTGTAGGTCGTTCGCTCCAAGCTGGGCTGTGTGCACGAACC
CCCCGTTCAGCCCGACCGCTGCGCCTTATCCGGTAACTATCGTCTTGAGTCCAACCCGGTAAGACACGAC
TTATCGCCACTGGCAGCAGCCACTGGTAACAGGATTAGCAGAGCGAGGTATGTAGGCGGTGCTACAGAGT
TCTTGAAGTGGTGGCCTAACTACGGCTACACTAGAAGAACAGTATTTGGTATCTGCGCTCTGCTGAAGCC
AGTTACCTTCGGAAAAAGAGTTGGTAGCTCTTGATCCGGCAAACAAACCACCGCTGGTAGCGGTGGTTTT
TTTGTTTGCAAGCAGCAGATTACGCGCAGAAAAAAAGGATCTCAAGAAGATCCTTTGATCTTTTCTACGG
GGTCTGACGCTCAGTGGAACGAAAACTCACGTTAAGGGATTTTGGTCATGAGATTATCAAAAAGGATCTT
CACCTAGATCCTTTTAAATTAAAAATGAAGTTTTAAATCAATCTAAAGTATATATGAGTAAACTTGGTCT
GACAGTTACCAATGCTTAATCAGTGAGGCACCTATCTCAGCGATCTGTCTATTTCGTTCATCCATAGTTG
CCTGACTCCCCGTCGTGTAGATAACTACGATACGGGAGGGCTTACCATCTGGCCCCAGTGCTGCAATGAT
ACCGCGAGAACCACGCTCACCGGCTCCAGATTTATCAGCAATAAACCAGCCAGCCGGAAGGGCCGAGCGC
AGAAGTGGTCCTGCAACTTTATCCGCCTCCATCCAGTCTATTAATTGTTGCCGGGAAGCTAGAGTAAGTA
GTTCGCCAGTTAATAGTTTGCGCAACGTTGTTGCCATTGCTACAGGCATCGTGGTGTCACGCTCGTCGTT
TGGTATGGCTTCATTCAGCTCCGGTTCCCAACGATCAAGGCGAGTTACATGATCCCCCATGTTGTGCAAA
AAAGCGGTTAGCTCCTTCGGTCCTCCGATCGTTGTCAGAAGTAAGTTGGCCGCAGTGTTATCACTCATGG
TTATGGCAGCACTGCATAATTCTCTTACTGTCATGCCATCCGTAAGATGCTTTTCTGTGACTGGTGAGTA
CTCAACCAAGTCATTCTGAGAATAGTGTATGCGGCGACCGAGTTGCTCTTGCCCGGCGTCAATACGGGAT
AATACCGCGCCACATAGCAGAACTTTAAAAGTGCTCATCATTGGAAAACGTTCTTCGGGGCGAAAACTCT
CAAGGATCTTACCGCTGTTGAGATCCAGTTCGATGTAACCCACTCGTGCACCCAACTGATCTTCAGCATC
TTTTACTTTCACCAGCGTTTCTGGGTGAGCAAAAACAGGAAGGCAAAATGCCGCAAAAAAGGGAATAAGG
GCGACACGGAAATGTTGAATACTCATACTCTTCCTTTTTCAATATTATTGAAGCATTTATCAGGGTTATT
GTCTCATGAGCGGATACATATTTGAATGTAGCTCCGAATTTCTCGAGGGCTTGTCGACGACGGCGGTCTC
CGTCGTCAGGATCATGAATTCGACCCGCCTGCCACCATGACCGAGTACAAGCCCACGGTGCGCCTCGCCA
CCCGCGACGACGTCCCCCGGGCCGTACGCACCCTCGCCGCCGCGTTCGCCGACTACCCCGCCACGCGCCA
CACCGTCGACCCGGACCGCCACATCGAGCGGGTCACCGAGCTGCAAGAACTCTTCCTCACGCGCGTCGGG
CTCGACATCGGCAAGGTGTGGGTCGCGGACGACGGCGCCGCGGTGGCGGTCTGGACCACGCCGGAGAGCG
TCGAAGCGGGGGCGGTGTTCGCCGAGATCGGCCCGCGCATGGCCGAGTTGAGCGGTTCCCGGCTGGCCGC
GCAGCAACAGATGGAAGGCCTCCTGGCGCCGCACCGGCCCAAGGAGCCCGCGTGGTTCCTGGCCACCGTC
GGCGTCTCGCCCGACCACCAGGGCAAGGGTCTGGGCAGCGCCGTCGTGCTCCCCGGAGTGGAGGCGGCCG
AGCGCGCCGGGGTGCCCGCCTTCCTGGAGACATCCGCGCCCCGCAACCTCCCCTTCTACGAGCGGCTCGG
CTTCACCGTCACCGCCGACGTCGAGGTGCCCGAAGGACCGCGCACCTGGTGCATGACCCGCAAGCCCGGT
GCCTGATACGCGTGAATTCACTCCTCAGGTGCAGGCTGCCTATCAGAAGGTGGTGGCTGGTGTGGCCAAT
GCCCTGGCTCACAAATACCACTGAGATCTTTTTCCCTCTGCCAAAAATTATGGGGACATCATGAAGCCCC
TTGAGCATCTGACTTCTGGCTAATAAAGGAAATTTATTTTCATTGCAATAGTGTGTTGGAATTTTTTGTG
TCTCTCACTCGGAAGGACATATGGGAGGGCAAATCATTTAAAACATCAGAATGAGTATTTGGTTTAGAGT
TTGGCAACATATGCCCATATGCTGGCTGCCATGAACAAAGGTTGGCTATAAAGAGGTCATCAGTATATGA
AACAGCCCCCTGCTGTCCATTCCTTATTCCATAGAAAAGCCTTGACTTGAGGTTAGATTTTTTTTATATT
TTGTTTTGTGTTATTTTTTTCTTTAACATCCCTAAAATTTTCCTTACATGTTTTACTAGCCAGATTTTTC
CTCCTCTCCTGACTACTCCCAGTCATAGCTGTCCCTCTTCTCTTATGGAGATCCCTCGACCTGCAGCCCA
AGCTTGAATTCTCTAGAATTACCCTGTTATCCCTATGCTTGGTTTACCGAGCTCTTATTGGTTTTCAAAC
TTCATTGACTGTGCCCAACGCGCCTGGGAGCTCACGGGGACAGCCCCCCCCCAAAGCCCCCAGGGATGTA
ATTACGTCCCTCCCCCGCTAGGGGGCAGCAGCGAGCCGCCCGGGGCTCCGCTCCGGTCCGGCGCTCCCCC
CGCATCCCCGAGCCGGCAGCGTGCGGGGACAGCCCGGGCACGGGGAAGGTGGCACGGGATCGCTTTCCTC
TGAACGCTTCTCGCTGCTCTTTGAGCCTGCAGACACCTGGGGGGATACGGGGAAAAAGCTAGGCTGAAAG
ACCGGTTCTTAGAATGACACGCGCCTGGGAGCTCACGGGGACAGCCCCCCCCCAAAGCCCCCAGGGATGT
AATTACGTCCCTCCCCCGCTAGGGGGCAGCAGCGAGCCGCCCGGGGCTCCGCTCCGGTCCGGCGCTCCCC
CCGCATCCCCGAGCCGGCAGCGTGCGGGGACAGCCCGGGCACGGGGAAGGTGGCACGGGATCGCTTTCCT
CTGAACGCTTCTCGCTGCTCTTTGAGCCTGCAGACACCTGGGGGGATACGGGGAAAAAGCTAACTTCTGA
GACGACAACTTTGTATAGAAAAGTTGGCTCCGAATTCGCCCTTGACAGCAGAGATCCAGTTTGGTTAATT
AATTGGCTCCGGTGCCCGTCAGTGGGCAGAGCGCACATCGCCCACAGTCCCCGAGAAGTTGTGGGGAGGG
GTCGGCAATTGAACCGGTGCCTAGAGAAGGTGGCGCGGGGTAAACTGGGAAAGTGATGTCGTGTACTGGC
TCCGCCTTTTTCCCGAGGGTGGGGGAGAACCGTATATAAGTGCAGTAGTCGCCGTGAACGTTCTTTTTCG
CAACGGGTTTGCCGCCAGAACACAGGTAAGTGCCGTGTGTGGTTCCCGCGGGCCTGGCCTCTTTACGGGT
TATGGCCCTTGCGTGCCTTGAATTACTTCCACCTGGCTGCAGTACGTGATTCTTGATCCCGAGCTTCGGG
TTGGAAGTGGGTGGGAGAGTTCGAGGCCTTGCGCTTAAGGAGCCCCTTCGCCTCGTGCTTGAGTTGAGGC
CTGGCCTGGGCGCTGGGGCCGCCGCGTGCGAATCTGGTGGCACCTTCGCGCCTGTCTCGCTGCTTTCGAT
AAGTCTCTAGCCATTTAAAATTTTTGATGACCTGCTGCGACGCTTTTTTTCTGGCAAGATAGTCTTGTAA
ATGCGGGCCAAGATCTGCACACTGGTATTTCGGTTTTTGGGGCCGCGGGCGGCGACGGGGCCCGTGCGTC
CCAGCGCACATGTTCGGCGAGGCGGGGCCTGCGAGCGCGGCCACCGAGAATCGGACGGGGGTAGTCTCAA
GCTGGCCGGCCTGCTCTGGTGCCTGGCCTCGCGCCGCCGTGTATCGCCCCGCCCTGGGCGGCAAGGCTGG
CCCGGTCGGCACCAGTTGCGTGAGCGGAAAGATGGCCGCTTCCCGGCCCTGCTGCAGGGAGCTCAAAATG
GAGGACGCGGCGCTCGGGAGAGCGGGCGGGTGAGTCACCCACACAAAGGAAAAGGGCCTTTCCGTCCTCA
GCCGTCGCTTCATGTGACTCCACGGAGTACCGGGCGCCGTCCAGGCACCTCGATTAGTTCTCGAGCTTTT
GGAGTACGTCGTCTTTAGGTTGGGGGGAGGGGTTTTATGCGATGGAGTTTCCCCACACTGAGTGGGTGGA
GACTGAAGTTAGGCCAGCTTGGCACTTGATGTAATTCTCCTTGGAATTTGCCCTTTTTGAGTTTGGATCT
TGGTTCATTCTCAAGCCTCAGACAGTGGTTCAAAGTTTTTTTCTTCCATTTCAGGTGTCGTGAGAAGGGC
GAATTCGACCCAAGTTTGTACAAAAAAGCAGGCTGGATCCAGGTGCCACCATGGTGAGCGAGCTGATTAA
GGAGAACATGCACATGAAGCTGTACATGGAGGGCACCGTGAACAACCACCACTTCAAGTGCACATCCGAG
GGCGAAGGCAAGCCCTACGAGGGCACCCAGACCATGAGAATCAAGGCGGTCGAGGGCGGCCCTCTCCCCT
TCGCCTTCGACATCCTGGCTACCAGCTTCATGTACGGCAGCAAAACCTTCATCAACCACACCCAGGGCAT
CCCCGACTTCTTTAAGCAGTCCTTCCCCGAGGGCTTCACATGGGAGAGAGTCACCACATACGAAGATGGG
GGCGTGCTGACCGCTACCCAGGACACCAGCCTCCAGGACGGCTGCCTCATCTACAACGTCAAGATCAGAG
GGGTGAACTTCCCATCCAACGGCCCTGTGATGCAGAAGAAAACACTCGGCTGGGAGGCCTCCACCGAGAC
ACTGTACCCCGCTGACGGCGGCCTGGAAGGCAGAGCCGACATGGCCCTGAAGCTCGTGGGCGGGGGCCAC
CTGATCTGCAACCTTAAGACCACATACAGATCCAAGAAACCCGCTAAGAACCTCAAGATGCCCGGCGTCT
ACTATGTGGACAGGAGACTGGAAAGAATCAAGGAGGCCGACAAAGAGACATACGTCGAGCAGCACGAGGT
GGCTGTGGCCAGATACTGCGACCTCCCTAGCAAACTGGGGCACAAACTTAATTGAGAATTCTACCACCCA
GCTTTCTTGTACAAAGTGGTACGTCTCAAGACCAGAGGTCTCTGCTTGGGCTCAGCAGAAAGCGCTTCCC
TCTAGAGCAGAAAGCGCTTCCCTCTAGAGCAGAAAGCGCTTCCCTCTAGAGCAGAAAGCGCTTCCCTCTA
GAGCAACCAGAAGAGACCTGTGCTTCACTCCTCAGGTGCAGGCTGCCTATCAGAAGGTGGTGGCTGGTGT
GGCCAATGCCCTGGCTCACAAATACCACTGAGATCTTTTTCCCTCTGCCAAAAATTATGGGGACATCATG
AAGCCCCTTGAGCATCTGACTTCTGGCTAATAAAGGAAATTTATTTTCATTGCAATAGTGTGTTGGAATT
TTTTGTGTCTCTCACTCGGAAGGACATATGGGAGGGCAAATCATTTAAAACATCAGAATGAGTATTTGGT
TTAGAGTTTGGCAACATATGCCCATATGCTGGCTGCCATGAACAAAGGTTGGCTATAAAGAGGTCATCAG
TATATGAAACAGCCCCCTGCTGTCCATTCCTTATTCCATAGAAAAGCCTTGACTTGAGGTTAGATTTTTT
TTATATTTTGTTTTGTGTTATTTTTTTCTTTAACATCCCTAAAATTTTCCTTACATGTTTTACTAGCCAG
ATTTTTCCTCCTCTCCTGACTACTCCCAGTCATAGCTGTCCCTCTTCTCTTATGGAGATCCCGAGCGGTG
CGTTTTTATGCTTGTAGTATTGTATAATGTTTTTAAGATCCAAGCTTCTGACCTCTTCTCTTCCTCCCAC
AGGGCCTCGAGACAATTGCATCGATGGTACCAGTGAAAGTCTGCAATGAATTCGAGTTGGCGCGCCTGTC
ATTCTAAATCTCTCTTTCAGCCTAAAGCTTTTTCCCCGTATCCCCCCAGGTGTCTGCAGGCTCAAAGAGC
AGCGAGAAGCGTTCAGAGGAAAGCGATCCCGTGCCACCTTCCCCGTGCCCGGGCTGTCCCCGCACGCTGC
CGGCTCGGGGATGCGGGGGGAGCGCCGGACCGGAGCGGAGCCCCGGGCGGCTCGCTGCTGCCCCCTAGCG
GGGGAGGGACGTAATTACATCCCTGGGGGCTTTGGGAGGGGGCTGTCCCCGTGAGCTCCCAGGCGCGCCT
GTCATTCTAAATCTCTCTTTCAGCCTAAAGCTTTTTCCCCGTATCCCCCCAGGTGTCTGCAGGCTCAAAG
AGCAGCGAGAAGCGTTCAGAGGAAAGCGATCCCGTGCCACCTTCCCCGTGCCCGGGCTGTCCCCGCACGC
TGCCGGCTCGGGGATGCGGGGGGAGCGCCGGACCGGAGCGGAGCCCCGGGCGGCTCGCTGCTGCCCCCTA
GCGGGGGAGGGACGTAATTACATCCCTGGGGGCTTTGGGGGGGGGCTGTCCCCGTGAGCTCCCAGGCGCG
CCAACTCGGTACCGTATCGATGTCGACGTTAACGCTAGTGATATCAACTTTGTATAGAAAAGTTGGCTCC
GAATTCGCCCTTGACAGCAGAGATCCAGTTTGGTTAATTAATTGGCTCCGGTGCCCGTCAGTGGGCAGAG
CGCACATCGCCCACAGTCCCCGAGAAGTTGTGGGGAGGGGTCGGCAATTGAACCGGTGCCTAGAGAAGGT
GGCGCGGGGTAAACTGGGAAAGTGATGTCGTGTACTGGCTCCGCCTTTTTCCCGAGGGTGGGGGAGAACC
GTATATAAGTGCAGTAGTCGCCGTGAACGTTCTTTTTCGCAACGGGTTTGCCGCCAGAACACAGGTAAGT
GCCGTGTGTGGTTCCCGCGGGCCTGGCCTCTTTACGGGTTATGGCCCTTGCGTGCCTTGAATTACTTCCA
CCTGGCTGCAGTACGTGATTCTTGATCCCGAGCTTCGGGTTGGAAGTGGGTGGGAGAGTTCGAGGCCTTG
CGCTTAAGGAGCCCCTTCGCCTCGTGCTTGAGTTGAGGCCTGGCCTGGGCGCTGGGGCCGCCGCGTGCGA
ATCTGGTGGCACCTTCGCGCCTGTCTCGCTGCTTTCGATAAGTCTCTAGCCATTTAAAATTTTTGATGAC
CTGCTGCGACGCTTTTTTTCTGGCAAGATAGTCTTGTAAATGCGGGCCAAGATCTGCACACTGGTATTTC
GGTTTTTGGGGCCGCGGGCGGCGACGGGGCCCGTGCGTCCCAGCGCACATGTTCGGCGAGGCGGGGCCTG
CGAGCGCGGCCACCGAGAATCGGACGGGGGTAGTCTCAAGCTGGCCGGCCTGCTCTGGTGCCTGGCCTCG
CGCCGCCGTGTATCGCCCCGCCCTGGGCGGCAAGGCTGGCCCGGTCGGCACCAGTTGCGTGAGCGGAAAG
ATGGCCGCTTCCCGGCCCTGCTGCAGGGAGCTCAAAATGGAGGACGCGGCGCTCGGGAGAGCGGGCGGGT
GAGTCACCCACACAAAGGAAAAGGGCCTTTCCGTCCTCAGCCGTCGCTTCATGTGACTCCACGGAGTACC
GGGCGCCGTCCAGGCACCTCGATTAGTTCTCGAGCTTTTGGAGTACGTCGTCTTTAGGTTGGGGGGAGGG
GTTTTATGCGATGGAGTTTCCCCACACTGAGTGGGTGGAGACTGAAGTTAGGCCAGCTTGGCACTTGATG
TAATTCTCCTTGGAATTTGCCCTTTTTGAGTTTGGATCTTGGTTCATTCTCAAGCCTCAGACAGTGGTTC
AAAGTTTTTTTCTTCCATTTCAGGTGTCGTGAGAAGGGCGAATTCGACCCAAGTTTGTACAAAAAAGCAG
GCTCGCCACCATGGTGAGCAAGGGCGAGGAGCTGTTCACCGGGGTGGTGCCCATCCTGGTCGAGCTGGAC
GGCGACGTAAACGGCCACAAGTTCAGCGTGAGGGGCGAGGGCGAGGGCGATGCCACCAACGGCAAGCTGA
CCCTGAAGTTCATCTGCACCACCGGCAAGCTGCCCGTGCCCTGGCCCACCCTCGTGACCACCCTGAGCCA
CGGCGTGCAGTGCTTCGCCCGCTACCCCGACCACATGAAGCAGCACGACTTCTTCAAGTCCGCCATGCCC
GAAGGCTACGTCCAGGAGCGCACCATCTTCTTCAAGGACGACGGCACCTACAAGACCCGCGCCGAGGTGA
AGTTCGAGGGCGACACCCTAGTGAACCGCATCGAGCTGAAGGGCGTCGACTTCAAGGAGGACGGCAACAT
CCTGGGGCACAAGCTGGAGTACAACTTCAACAGCCACAACATCTATATCATGGCCGTCAAGCAGAAGAAC
GGCATCAAGGTGAACTTCAAGATCCGCCACAACGTGGAGGACGGCAGCGTGCAGCTCGCCGACCACTACC
AGCAGAACACCCCCATCGGCGACGGCCCCGTGCTGCTGCCCGACAGCCACTACCTGAGCACCCAGTCCGT
GCTGAGCAAAGACCCCAACGAGAAGCGCGATCACATGGTCCTGCTGGAGTTCCGCACCGCCGCCGGGATC
ACTCTCGGCATGGACGAGCTGTACAAGTAATACCACCCAGCTTTCTTGTACAAAGTGGTACGCGTGAATT
CACTCCTCAGGTGCAGGCTGCCTATCAGAAGGTGGTGGCTGGTGTGGCCAATGCCCTGGCTCACAAATAC
CACTGAGATCTTTTTCCCTCTGCCAAAAATTATGGGGACATCATGAAGCCCCTTGAGCATCTGACTTCTG
GCTAATAAAGGAAATTTATTTTCATTGCAATAGTGTGTTGGAATTTTTTGTGTCTCTCACTCGGAAGGAC
ATATGGGAGGGCAAATCATTTAAAACATCAGAATGAGTATTTGGTTTAGAGTTTGGCAACATATGCCCAT
ATGCTGGCTGCCATGAACAAAGGTTGGCTATAAAGAGGTCATCAGTATATGAAACAGCCCCCTGCTGTCC
ATTCCTTATTCCATAGAAAAGCCTTGACTTGAGGTTAGATTTTTTTTATATTTTGTTTTGTGTTATTTTT
TTCTTTAACATCCCTAAAATTTTCCTTACATGTTTTACTAGCCAGATTTTTCCTCCTCTCCTGACTACTC
CCAGTCATAGCTGTCCCTCTTCTCTTATGGAGATCCCTCGACCTGCAGCCCAAGCTTGGCGTAATCATGG
TCATAGCTGTTTCCTGTGTGAAATTGTTATCCGCTCACAATTCCACACAACATACGAGCCGGAAGCATAA
AGTGTAAAGCCTGGGGTGCCTAATGAGTGAGCTAACTCACATTAATTGCGTTGCGCTCACTGCCCGCTTT
CCAGTCGGGAAACCTGTCGTGCCAGCGGATCGACAGTACTAAGCTTGGTCTAATACCCAATCTCTCGTCT
TATCCAGATGTTTTATACGCCTCTGGCCCGTGTCTCAAAATCTCTGATGTTACATTGCACAAGATAAAAT
AATATCATCATGAACAATAAAACTGTCTGCTTACATAAACAGTAATACAAGGGGTGTTATGAGCCATATT
CAACGGGAAACGTCGAGGCCGCGATTAAATTCCAACATGGATGCTGATTTATATGGGTATAAATGGGCTC
GCGATAATGTCGGGCAATCAGGTGCGACAATCTATCGCTTGTATGGGAAGCCCGATGCGCCAGAGTTGTT
TCTGAAACATGGCAAAGGTAGCGTTGCCAATGATGTTACAGATGAGATGGTCAGACTAAACTGGCTGACG
GAATTTATGCCTCTTCCGACCATCAAGCATTTTATCCGTACTCCTGATGATGCATGGTTACTCACCACTG
CGATCCCCGGAAAAACAGCATTCCAGGTATTAGAAGAATATCCTGATTCAGGTGAAAATATTGTTGATGC
GCTGGCAGTGTTCCTGCGCCGGTTGCATTCGATTCCTGTTTGTAATTGTCCTTTTAACAGCGATCGCGTA
TTTCGTCTCGCTCAGGCGCAATCACGAATGAATAACGGTTTGGTTGATGCGAGTGATTTTGATGACGAGC
GTAATGGCTGGCCTGTTGAACAAGTCTGGAAAGAAATGCATAAACTTTTGCCATTCTCACCGGATTCAGT
CGTCACTCATGGTGATTTCTCACTTGATAACCTTATTTTTGACGAGGGGAAATTAATAGGTTGTATTGAT
GTTGGACGAGTCGGAATCGCAGACCGATACCAGGATCTTGCCATCCTATGGAACTGCCTCGGTGAGTTTT
CTCCTTCATTACAGAAACGGCTTTTTCAAAAATATGGTATTGATAATCCTGATATGAATAAATTGCAGTT
TCATTTGATGCTCGATGAGTTTTTCTAATCAGAATTGGTTAATTGGTTGTAACACTGGCAGAGCATTACG
CTGACTTGACGGGACGGCGCAAGCTCATGACCAAAATCCCTTAACGTGAGTTACGCGTCGTTCCACTGAG
CGTCAGAGGTATCACTAGTATTACAGAGGTAAGTTATAACAGTCGCCTAACCC
