>Addgene plasmid #103607 | LSB-hsa-miR-519a-5p | depositor partial sequence | sequence record 196263 | hsa-miR-519a-5p target
CAGAAAGCGCTTCCCTCTAGAG
