>Addgene plasmid #103607 | LSB-hsa-miR-519a-5p | addgene partial sequence | sequence record 226553 | mKate2-F 5'-ACCCGCTAAGAACCTCAAGA-3'
GCCGACAAAGAGACATACGTCGAGCAGCACGAGGTGGCTGTGGCCAGATACTGCGACCTCCCTAGCAAAC
TGGGGCACAAACTTAATTGAGAATTCTACCACCCAGCTTTCTTGTACAAAGTGGTACGTCTCAAGACCAG
AGGTCTCTGCTTGGGCTCAGCAGAAAGCGCTTCCCTCTAGAGCAGAAAGCGCTTCCCTCTAGAGCAGAAA
GCGCTTCCCTCTAGAGCAGAAAGCGCTTCCCTCTAGAGCAACCAGAAG
